Addgene plasmid #90511: pPKm-196
Purpose: pcDNA3 - CMVmin PIF6-DBD, expressing PIF6-DBD under CMV promoter
Depositing lab: Todd Coleman. Depositing organization: University of California, San Diego (UCSD). Publication: Biosynthesis of Orthogonal Molecules Using Ferredoxin and Ferredoxin-NADP(+) Reductase Systems Enables Genetically Encoded PhyB Optogenetics. Kyriakakis P, Catanho M, Hoffner N, Thavarajah W, Hu VJ, Chao SS, Hsu A, Pham V, Naghavian L, Dozier LE, Patrick GN, Coleman TP. ACS Synth Biol. 2018 Feb 16;7(2):706-717. doi: 10.1021/acssynbio.7b00413. Epub 2018 Jan 24. PubMed 29301067.
Backbone
  Vector backbone: pcDNA3
  Vector type: Mammalian Expression
Growth in bacteria
  Bacterial resistance: Ampicillin, 100 μg/mL
  Growth temperature: 37°C
  Growth strain: NEB Stable
  Copy number: High Copy
Gene/Insert
  Gene/Insert name: PIF6-DBD
  Species: A. thaliana (mustard weed)
  Cloning method: Restriction Enzyme; 5′ cloning site unknown (unknown if destroyed); 3′ cloning site unknown (unknown if destroyed)
Terms and licenses: Academic/Nonprofit Terms; Industry Terms: Not Available to Industry
Depositor comments: Plasmid contains amino acids 1-100 of PIF6 [NCBI NP_001327149.1].
How to cite: pPKm-196 was a gift from Todd Coleman (Addgene plasmid # 90511 ; http://n2t.net/addgene:90511 ; RRID:Addgene_90511)
