[The description below was written by a language model from this plasmid's Addgene catalogue record and pLannotate feature annotations shown in this document.]
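Description:
pPKm-196 is a mammalian expression plasmid built on the pcDNA3 backbone that encodes a fusion of the N-terminal portion of Arabidopsis thaliana phytochrome-interacting factor 6 (PIF6, amino acids 1–100 according to the depositor) to a DNA-binding domain. The feature table identifies that domain as the Saccharomyces cerevisiae GAL4 DNA-binding domain, placed downstream of the PIF6 fragment and followed by a short match to an HA epitope tag sequence. The catalogue purpose line mentions both "CMVmin" and the CMV promoter. The annotated sequence shows the full human cytomegalovirus immediate-early enhancer and promoter upstream of the open reading frame, with a bovine growth hormone polyadenylation signal terminating the transcript. T7 and SP6 promoters flank the insert, as is usual for pcDNA3. The exact cloning sites are not recorded.

Propagation in E. coli relies on a high-copy ColE1/pUC-type origin and the β-lactamase gene for ampicillin selection, and an f1 origin is also present. A separate SV40 promoter–neomycin phosphotransferase–SV40 poly(A) cassette allows G418 selection of stably transfected mammalian cells. Small annotated fragments such as bom, an HIV-1 LTR match, ble and lac elements are backbone remnants or short sequence matches rather than functional payload.

The associated publication concerns genetically encoded PhyB optogenetics. In such systems, the PIF6 N-terminal region binds phytochrome B in a red/far-red light-dependent manner. A PIF6–GAL4 DBD fusion would therefore typically act as the DNA-tethered half of a light-controlled two-hybrid system, recruiting a PhyB-linked activation domain to a GAL4 UAS reporter. The record does not describe the partner constructs.
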