Features (pLannotate 1.2.2; 23 found; start..end, strand, type, name):
     28..80      -  misc_feature   bom (fragment): basis of mobility region from pBR322
    235..614     +  enhancer       CMV enhancer: human cytomegalovirus immediate early enhancer
    615..818     +  promoter       CMV promoter: human cytomegalovirus (CMV) immediate early promoter
    814..847     +  LTR            5' LTR (truncated) (fragment): truncated 5' long terminal repeat (LTR) from HIV-1
    863..881     +  promoter       T7 promoter: promoter for bacteriophage T7 RNA polymerase
    901..1200    +  CDS            PIF6 (fragment): PIF6_ARATH - Also known as BHLH132, EN111, PIL2. Experimental evidence at protein level: Swiss-Prot protein existence level 1. From Arabidopsis thaliana (Mouse-ear cress).
   1243..1683    +  CDS            GAL4 DNA binding domain: DNA binding domain of the GAL4 transcriptional activator; Saccharomyces cerevisiae GAL4 (truncated)
   1699..1726    +  CDS            3xHA (fragment): three tandem HA epitope tags
   1747..1765    -  promoter       SP6 promoter: promoter for bacteriophage SP6 RNA polymerase
   1791..2015    +  polyA_signal   bGH poly(A) signal: bovine growth hormone polyadenylation signal
   2019..2040    +  promoter       SV40 promoter (fragment): SV40 enhancer and early promoter
   2061..2489    +  rep_origin     f1 ori (sequence partly withheld): f1 bacteriophage origin of replication; arrow indicates direction of (+) strand synthesis
   2503..2832    +  promoter       SV40 promoter: SV40 enhancer and early promoter
   2899..3690    +  CDS            neo: KKA2_KLEPN - Also known as kan, nptII. Experimental evidence at protein level: Swiss-Prot protein existence level 1. Resistance to kanamycin, neomycin, paromomycin, ribostamycin, butirosin and gentamicin B. From Klebsiella pneumoniae.
   3714..3872    +  CDS            ble (fragment): BLE_KLEPN - Experimental evidence at protein level: Swiss-Prot protein existence level 1. Binding protein with a strong affinity to the bleomycin family of antibiotics. Binds to CL990; an antimitotic-antibiotic compound. From Klebsiella pneumoniae.
   3867..3988    +  polyA_signal   SV40 poly(A) signal: SV40 polyadenylation signal
   4061..4077    -  protein_bind   lac operator: The lac repressor binds to the lac operator to inhibit transcription in E. coli. This inhibition can be relieved by adding lactose or isopropyl-β-D-thiogalactopyranoside (IPTG). lac repressor encoded by lacI
   4085..4115    -  promoter       lac promoter: promoter for the E. coli lac operon
   4130..4151    -  protein_bind   CAP binding site: CAP binding activates transcription in the presence of cAMP. E. coli catabolite activator protein
   4164..4256    -  CDS            lacI (fragment): lac repressor; lacI; The lac repressor binds to the lac operator to inhibit transcription in E. coli. This inhibition can be relieved by adding lactose or isopropyl-β-D-thiogalactopyranoside (IPTG).
   4439..5027    -  rep_origin     ori: high-copy-number ColE1/pMB1/pBR322/pUC origin of replication
   5198..6058    -  CDS            AmpR: β-lactamase; bla; confers resistance to ampicillin, carbenicillin, and related antibiotics
   6059..6163    -  promoter       AmpR promoter: bla
>Addgene plasmid #90511 | pPKm-196 | addgene full sequence | sequence record 204692 | Addgene NGS Result
GACGGATCGGGAGATCTCCCGATCCCCTATGGTGCACTCTCAGTACAATCTGCTCTGATGCCGCATAGTT
AAGCCAGTATCTGCTCCCTGCTTGTGTGTTGGAGGTCGCTGAGTAGTGCGCGAGCAAAATTTAAGCTACA
ACAAGGCAAGGCTTGACCGACAATTGCATGAAGAATCTGCTTAGGGTTAGGCGTTTTGCGCTGCTTCGCG
ATGTACGGGCCAGATATACGCGTTGACATTGATTATTGACTAGTTATTAATAGTAATCAATTACGGGGTC
ATTAGTTCATAGCCCATATATGGAGTTCCGCGTTACATAACTTACGGTAAATGGCCCGCCTGGCTGACCG
CCCAACGACCCCCGCCCATTGACGTCAATAATGACGTATGTTCCCATAGTAACGCCAATAGGGACTTTCC
ATTGACGTCAATGGGTGGAGTATTTACGGTAAACTGCCCACTTGGCAGTACATCAAGTGTATCATATGCC
AAGTACGCCCCCTATTGACGTCAATGACGGTAAATGGCCCGCCTGGCATTATGCCCAGTACATGACCTTA
TGGGACTTTCCTACTTGGCAGTACATCTACGTATTAGTCATCGCTATTACCATGGTGATGCGGTTTTGGC
AGTACATCAATGGGCGTGGATAGCGGTTTGACTCACGGGGATTTCCAAGTCTCCACCCCATTGACGTCAA
TGGGAGTTTGTTTTGGCACCAAAATCAACGGGACTTTCCAAAATGTCGTAACAACTCCGCCCCATTGACG
CAAATGGGCGGTAGGCGTGTACGGTGGGAGGTCTATATAAGCAGAGCTCTCTGGCTAACTAGAGAACCCA
CTGCTTACTGGCTTATCGAAATTAATACGACTCACTATAGGGAGACCCAAGCTTGGTACCATGATGTTCT
TACCAACCGATTATTGTTGCAGGTTAAGCGATCAAGAGTATATGGAGCTTGTGTTTGAGAATGGCCAGAT
TCTTGCAAAGGGCCAAAGATCCAACGTTTCTCTGCATAATCAACGTACCAAATCGATCATGGATTTGTAT
GAGGCAGAGTATAACGAGGATTTCATGAAGAGTATCATCCATGGTGGTGGTGGTGCCATCACAAATCTCG
GGGACACGCAGGTTGTTCCACAAAGTCATGTTGCTGCTGCCCATGAAACAAACATGTTGGAAAGCAATAA
ACATGTTGACACGCGGCCGCAACCTAAGAAAAAGAGAAAGGTGGGCGGAGGCATGAAGCTACTGTCTTCT
ATCGAACAAGCATGCGATATTTGCCGACTTAAAAAGCTCAAGTGCTCCAAAGAAAAACCGAAGTGCGCCA
AGTGTCTGAAGAACAACTGGGAGTGTCGCTACTCTCCCAAAACCAAAAGGTCTCCGCTGACTAGGGCACA
TCTGACAGAAGTGGAATCAAGGCTAGAAAGACTGGAACAGCTATTTCTACTGATTTTTCCTCGAGAAGAC
CTTGACATGATTTTGAAAATGGATTCTTTACAGGATATAAAAGCATTGTTAACAGGATTATTTGTACAAG
ATAATGTGAATAAAGATGCCGTCACAGATAGATTGGCTTCAGTGGAGACTGATATGCCTCTAACATTGAG
ACAGCATAGAATAAGTGCGACATCATCATCGGAAGAGAGTAGTAACAAAGGTCAAAGACAGTTGACTGTA
TCGCCGGAATTCATGGCTTACCCATACGATGTTCCAGATTACGCTTGATAATCTAGAGGGCCCTATTCTA
TAGTGTCACCTAAATGCTAGAGCTCGCTGATCAGCCTCGACTGTGCCTTCTAGTTGCCAGCCATCTGTTG
TTTGCCCCTCCCCCGTGCCTTCCTTGACCCTGGAAGGTGCCACTCCCACTGTCCTTTCCTAATAAAATGA
GGAAATTGCATCGCATTGTCTGAGTAGGTGTCATTCTATTCTGGGGGGTGGGGTGGGGCAGGACAGCAAG
GGGGAGGATTGGGAAGACAATAGCAGGCATGCTGGGGATGCGGTGGGCTCTATGGCTTCTGAGGCGGAAA
GAACCAGCTGGGGCTCTAGGGGGTATCCCC
[124 nt withheld, positions 2061-2184]
C
[91 nt withheld, positions 2186-2276]
A
[49 nt withheld, positions 2278-2326]
CCTTTGACGTTGGAGTCCACGTTCTTT
[37 nt withheld, positions 2354-2390]
ACCCTATCTCGGTCTATTCTTTTGATTTATAAGGGATTTTGCCGATTTCGGCCTATTGGTTAAAAAATGA
GCTGATTTAACAAAAATTTAACGCGAATTAATTCTGTGGAATGTGTGTCAGTTAGGGTGTGGAAAGTCCC
CAGGCTCCCCAGCAGGCAGAAGTATGCAAAGCATGCATCTCAATTAGTCAGCAACCAGGTGTGGAAAGTC
CCCAGGCTCCCCAGCAGGCAGAAGTATGCAAAGCATGCATCTCAATTAGTCAGCAACCATAGTCCCGCCC
CTAACTCCGCCCATCCCGCCCCTAACTCCGCCCAGTTCCGCCCATTCTCCGCCCCATGGCTGACTAATTT
TTTTTATTTATGCAGAGGCCGAGGCCGCCTCTGCCTCTGAGCTATTCCAGAAGTAGTGAGGAGGCTTTTT
TGGAGGCCTAGGCTTTTGCAAAAAGCTCCCGGGAGCTTGTATATCCATTTTCGGATCTGATCAAGAGACA
GGATGAGGATCGTTTCGCATGATTGAACAAGATGGATTGCACGCAGGTTCTCCGGCCGCTTGGGTGGAGA
GGCTATTCGGCTATGACTGGGCACAACAGACAATCGGCTGCTCTGATGCCGCCGTGTTCCGGCTGTCAGC
GCAGGGGCGCCCGGTTCTTTTTGTCAAGACCGACCTGTCCGGTGCCCTGAATGAACTGCAGGACGAGGCA
GCGCGGCTATCGTGGCTGGCCACGACGGGCGTTCCTTGCGCAGCTGTGCTCGACGTTGTCACTGAAGCGG
GAAGGGACTGGCTGCTATTGGGCGAAGTGCCGGGGCAGGATCTCCTGTCATCTCACCTTGCTCCTGCCGA
GAAAGTATCCATCATGGCTGATGCAATGCGGCGGCTGCATACGCTTGATCCGGCTACCTGCCCATTCGAC
CACCAAGCGAAACATCGCATCGAGCGAGCACGTACTCGGATGGAAGCCGGTCTTGTCGATCAGGATGATC
TGGACGAAGAGCATCAGGGGCTCGCGCCAGCCGAACTGTTCGCCAGGCTCAAGGCGCGCATGCCCGACGG
CGAGGATCTCGTCGTGACCCATGGCGATGCCTGCTTGCCGAATATCATGGTGGAAAATGGCCGCTTTTCT
GGATTCATCGACTGTGGCCGGCTGGGTGTGGCGGACCGCTATCAGGACATAGCGTTGGCTACCCGTGATA
TTGCTGAAGAGCTTGGCGGCGAATGGGCTGACCGCTTCCTCGTGCTTTACGGTATCGCCGCTCCCGATTC
GCAGCGCATCGCCTTCTATCGCCTTCTTGACGAGTTCTTCTGAGCGGGACTCTGGGGTTCGAAATGACCG
ACCAAGCGACGCCCAACCTGCCATCACGAGATTTCGATTCCACCGCCGCCTTCTATGAAAGGTTGGGCTT
CGGAATCGTTTTCCGGGACGCCGGCTGGATGATCCTCCAGCGCGGGGATCTCATGCTGGAGTTCTTCGCC
CACCCCAACTTGTTTATTGCAGCTTATAATGGTTACAAATAAAGCAATAGCATCACAAATTTCACAAATA
AAGCATTTTTTTCACTGCATTCTAGTTGTGGTTTGTCCAAACTCATCAATGTATCTTATCATGTCTGTAT
ACCGTCGACCTCTAGCTAGAGCTTGGCGTAATCATGGTCATAGCTGTTTCCTGTGTGAAATTGTTATCCG
CTCACAATTCCACACAACATACGAGCCGGAAGCATAAAGTGTAAAGCCTGGGGTGCCTAATGAGTGAGCT
AACTCACATTAATTGCGTTGCGCTCACTGCCCGCTTTCCAGTCGGGAAACCTGTCGTGCCAGCTGCATTA
ATGAATCGGCCAACGCGCGGGGAGAGGCGGTTTGCGTATTGGGCGCTCTTCCGCTTCCTCGCTCACTGAC
TCGCTGCGCTCGGTCGTTCGGCTGCGGCGAGCGGTATCAGCTCACTCAAAGGCGGTAATACGGTTATCCA
CAGAATCAGGGGATAACGCAGGAAAGAACATGTGAGCAAAAGGCCAGCAAAAGGCCAGGAACCGTAAAAA
GGCCGCGTTGCTGGCGTTTTTCCATAGGCTCCGCCCCCCTGACGAGCATCACAAAAATCGACGCTCAAGT
CAGAGGTGGCGAAACCCGACAGGACTATAAAGATACCAGGCGTTTCCCCCTGGAAGCTCCCTCGTGCGCT
CTCCTGTTCCGACCCTGCCGCTTACCGGATACCTGTCCGCCTTTCTCCCTTCGGGAAGCGTGGCGCTTTC
TCATAGCTCACGCTGTAGGTATCTCAGTTCGGTGTAGGTCGTTCGCTCCAAGCTGGGCTGTGTGCACGAA
CCCCCCGTTCAGCCCGACCGCTGCGCCTTATCCGGTAACTATCGTCTTGAGTCCAACCCGGTAAGACACG
ACTTATCGCCACTGGCAGCAGCCACTGGTAACAGGATTAGCAGAGCGAGGTATGTAGGCGGTGCTACAGA
GTTCTTGAAGTGGTGGCCTAACTACGGCTACACTAGAAGAACAGTATTTGGTATCTGCGCTCTGCTGAAG
CCAGTTACCTTCGGAAAAAGAGTTGGTAGCTCTTGATCCGGCAAACAAACCACCGCTGGTAGCGGTGGTT
TTTTTGTTTGCAAGCAGCAGATTACGCGCAGAAAAAAAGGATCTCAAGAAGATCCTTTGATCTTTTCTAC
GGGGTCTGACGCTCAGTGGAACGAAAACTCACGTTAAGGGATTTTGGTCATGAGATTATCAAAAAGGATC
TTCACCTAGATCCTTTTAAATTAAAAATGAAGTTTTAAATCAATCTAAAGTATATATGAGTAAACTTGGT
CTGACAGTTACCAATGCTTAATCAGTGAGGCACCTATCTCAGCGATCTGTCTATTTCGTTCATCCATAGT
TGCCTGACTCCCCGTCGTGTAGATAACTACGATACGGGAGGGCTTACCATCTGGCCCCAGTGCTGCAATG
ATACCGCGAGACCCACGCTCACCGGCTCCAGATTTATCAGCAATAAACCAGCCAGCCGGAAGGGCCGAGC
GCAGAAGTGGTCCTGCAACTTTATCCGCCTCCATCCAGTCTATTAATTGTTGCCGGGAAGCTAGAGTAAG
TAGTTCGCCAGTTAATAGTTTGCGCAACGTTGTTGCCATTGCTACAGGCATCGTGGTGTCACGCTCGTCG
TTTGGTATGGCTTCATTCAGCTCCGGTTCCCAACGATCAAGGCGAGTTACATGATCCCCCATGTTGTGCA
AAAAAGCGGTTAGCTCCTTCGGTCCTCCGATCGTTGTCAGAAGTAAGTTGGCCGCAGTGTTATCACTCAT
GGTTATGGCAGCACTGCATAATTCTCTTACTGTCATGCCATCCGTAAGATGCTTTTCTGTGACTGGTGAG
TACTCAACCAAGTCATTCTGAGAATAGTGTATGCGGCGACCGAGTTGCTCTTGCCCGGCGTCAATACGGG
ATAATACCGCGCCACATAGCAGAACTTTAAAAGTGCTCATCATTGGAAAACGTTCTTCGGGGCGAAAACT
CTCAAGGATCTTACCGCTGTTGAGATCCAGTTCGATGTAACCCACTCGTGCACCCAACTGATCTTCAGCA
TCTTTTACTTTCACCAGCGTTTCTGGGTGAGCAAAAACAGGAAGGCAAAATGCCGCAAAAAAGGGAATAA
GGGCGACACGGAAATGTTGAATACTCATACTCTTCCTTTTTCAATATTATTGAAGCATTTATCAGGGTTA
TTGTCTCATGAGCGGATACATATTTGAATGTATTTAGAAAAATAAACAAATAGGGGTTCCGCGCACATTT
CCCCGAAAAGTGCCACCTGACGTC
